Features (pLannotate 1.2.2; 6 found; start..end, strand, type, name):
    126..230     +  promoter       AmpR promoter: bla
    221..301     -  CDS            int (fragment): INT2_ECOLX - Protein inferred from homology: Swiss-Prot protein existence level 3. Putative integrase believed to be involved in the insertion of antibiotic resistance genes into plasmids and transposons. From Escherichia coli.
    387..443     +  CDS            GmR (fragment): gentamycin acetyltransferase; aacC1; confers resistance to gentamycin
    450..1238    +  CDS            aadA: S3AD_ECOLX - Experimental evidence at protein level: Swiss-Prot protein existence level 1. Mediates bacterial resistance to the antibiotics streptomycin and spectinomycin. From Escherichia coli.
   1412..2000    +  rep_origin     ori: high-copy-number ColE1/pMB1/pBR322/pUC origin of replication
   2183..2232    +  CDS            lacI (fragment): lac repressor; lacI; The lac repressor binds to the lac operator to inhibit transcription in E. coli. This inhibition can be relieved by adding lactose or isopropyl-β-D-thiogalactopyranoside (IPTG).
>Addgene plasmid | pICH44179 | analyzer sequence | sequence record 75047
AATGTGAGACCACGAAGTGGCTCTTCAGTGGACGAAAGGGCCTCGTGATACGCCTATTTTTATAGGTTAA
TGTCATGATAATAATGGTTTCTTAGACGTCAGGTGGCACTTTTCGGGGAAATGTGCGCGGAACCCCTATT
TGTTTATTTTTCTAAATACATTCAAATATGTATCCGCTCATGAGACAATAACCCTGATAAATGCTTCAAT
AATATTGAAAAAGGAAGAGTATGCGCTCACGCAACTGGTCCAGAACCTTGACCGAACGCAGCGGTGGTAA
CGGCGCAGTGGCGGTTTTCATGGCTTGTTATGACTGTTTTTTTGGGGTACAGTCTATGCCTCGGGCATCC
AAGCAGCAAGCGCGTTACGCCGTGGGTCGATGTTTGATGTTATGGAGCAGCAACGATGTTACGCAGCAGG
GCAGTCGCCCTAAAACAAAGTTAAACATCATGAGGGAAGCGGTGATCGCCGAAGTATCGACTCAACTATC
AGAGGTAGTTGGCGTCATCGAGCGCCATCTCGAACCGACGTTGCTGGCCGTACATTTGTACGGCTCCGCA
GTGGATGGCGGCCTGAAGCCACACAGCGATATTGATTTGCTGGTTACGGTGACCGTAAGGCTTGATGAAA
CAACGCGGCGAGCTTTGATCAACGACCTTTTGGAAACTTCGGCTTCCCCTGGAGAGAGCGAGATTCTCCG
CGCTGTAGAAGTCACCATTGTTGTGCACGACGACATCATTCCGTGGCGTTATCCAGCTAAGCGCGAACTG
CAATTTGGAGAATGGCAGCGCAATGACATTCTTGCAGGTATCTTCGAGCCAGCCACGATCGACATTGATC
TGGCTATCTTGCTGACAAAAGCAAGAGAACATAGCGTTGCCTTGGTAGGTCCAGCGGCGGAGGAACTCTT
TGATCCGGTTCCTGAACAGGATCTATTTGAGGCGCTAAATGAAACCTTAACGCTATGGAACTCGCCGCCC
GACTGGGCTGGCGATGAGCGAAATGTAGTGCTTACGTTGTCCCGCATTTGGTACAGCGCAGTAACCGGCA
AAATCGCGCCGAAGGATGTCGCTGCCGACTGGGCAATGGAGCGCCTGCCGGCCCAGTATCAGCCCGTCAT
ACTTGAAGCTAGACAGGCTTATCTTGGACAAGAAGAAGATCGCTTGGCCTCGCGCGCAGATCAGTTGGAA
GAATTTGTCCATTACGTAAAAGGCGAGATCACCAAGGTAGTCGGCAAATAACTGTCAGACCAAGTTTACT
CATATATACTTTAGATTGATTTAAAACTTCATTTTTAATTTAAAAGGATCTAGGTGAAGATCCTTTTTGA
TAATCTCATGACCAAAATCCCTTAACGTGAGTTTTCGTTCCACTGAGCGTCAGACCCCGTAGAAAAGATC
AAAGGATCTTCTTGAGATCCTTTTTTTCTGCGCGTAATCTGCTGCTTGCAAACAAAAAAACCACCGCTAC
CAGCGGTGGTTTGTTTGCCGGATCAAGAGCTACCAACTCTTTTTCCGAAGGTAACTGGCTTCAGCAGAGC
GCAGATACCAAATACTGTCCTTCTAGTGTAGCCGTAGTTAGGCCACCACTTCAAGAACTCTGTAGCACCG
CCTACATACCTCGCTCTGCTAATCCTGTTACCAGTGGCTGCTGCCAGTGGCGATAAGTCGTGTCTTACCG
GGTTGGACTCAAGACGATAGTTACCGGATAAGGCGCAGCGGTCGGGCTGAACGGGGGGTTCGTGCACACA
GCCCAGCTTGGAGCGAACGACCTACACCGAACTGAGATACCTACAGCGTGAGCTATGAGAAAGCGCCACG
CTTCCCGAAGGGAGAAAGGCGGACAGGTATCCGGTAAGCGGCAGGGTCGGAACAGGAGAGCGCACGAGGG
AGCTTCCAGGGGGAAACGCCTGGTATCTTTATAGTCCTGTCGGGTTTCGCCACCTCTGACTTGAGCGTCG
ATTTTTGTGATGCTCGTCAGGGGGGCGGAGCCTATGGAAAAACGCCAGCAACGCGGCCTTTTTACGGTTC
CTGGCCTTTTGCTGGCCTTTTGCTCACATGTTCTTTCCTGCGTTATCCCCTGATTCTGTGGATAACCGTA
TTACCGCCTTTGAGTGAGCTGATACCGCTCGCCGCAGCCGAACGACCGAGCGCAGCGAGTCAGTGAGCGA
GGAAGCGGAAGAGCGCCCAATACGCAAACCGCCTCTCCCCGCGCGTTGGCCGATTCATTAATCACTCTGT
GGTCTCATACTACAAACAAGTAAGTAAGAGAAAAACCAAAAGAAGAAGAGAAACAACAAGAAGAAGT
